>Addgene plasmid #179888 | pCDH-EF1a-mTagBFP-T2A-TetOn3G | addgene full sequence | sequence record 357259 | Addgene NGS Result
ACGCGTGTAGTCTTATGCAATACTCTTGTAGTCTTGCAACATGGTAACGATGAGTTAGCAACATGCCTTA
CAAGGAGAGAAAAAGCACCGTGCATGCCGATTGGTGGAAGTAAGGTGGTACGATCGTGCCTTATTAGGAA
GGCAACAGACGGGTCTGACATGGATTGGACGAACCACTGAATTGCCGCATTGCAGAGATATTGTATTTAA
GTGCCTAGCTCGATACATAAACGGGTCTCTCTGGTTAGACCAGATCTGAGCCTGGGAGCTCTCTGGCTAA
CTAGGGAACCCACTGCTTAAGCCTCAATAAAGCTTGCCTTGAGTGCTTCAAGTAGTGTGTGCCCGTCTGT
TGTGTGACTCTGGTAACTAGAGATCCCTCAGACCCTTTTAGTCAGTGTGGAAAATCTCTAGCAGTGGCGC
CCGAACAGGGACTTGAAAGCGAAAGGGAAACCAGAGGAGCTCTCTCGACGCAGGACTCGGCTTGCTGAAG
CGCGCACGGCAAGAGGCGAGGGGCGGCGACTGGTGAGTACGCCAAAAATTTTGACTAGCGGAGGCTAGAA
GGAGAGAGATGGGTGCGAGAGCGTCAGTATTAAGCGGGGGAGAATTAGATCGCGATGGGAAAAAATTCGG
TTAAGGCCAGGGGGAAAGAAAAAATATAAATTAAAACATATAGTATGGGCAAGCAGGGAGCTAGAACGAT
TCGCAGTTAATCCTGGCCTGTTAGAAACATCAGAAGGCTGTAGACAAATACTGGGACAGCTACAACCATC
CCTTCAGACAGGATCAGAAGAACTTAGATCATTATATAATACAGTAGCAACCCTCTATTGTGTGCATCAA
AGGATAGAGATAAAAGACACCAAGGAAGCTTTAGACAAGATAGAGGAAGAGCAAAACAAAAGTAAGACCA
CCGCACAGCAAGCGGCCACTGATCTTCAGACCTGGAGGAGGAGATATGAGGGACAATTGGAGAAGTGAAT
TATATAAATATAAAGTAGTAAAAATTGAACCATTAGGAGTAGCACCCACCAAGGCAAAGAGAAGAGTGGT
GCAGAGAGAAAAAAGAGCAGTGGGAATAGGAGCTTTGTTCCTTGGGTTCTTGGGAGCAGCAGGAAGCACT
ATGGGCGCAGCGTCAATGACGCTGACGGTACAGGCCAGACAATTATTGTCTGGTATAGTGCAGCAGCAGA
ACAATTTGCTGAGGGCTATTGAGGCGCAACAGCATCTGTTGCAACTCACAGTCTGGGGCATCAAGCAGCT
CCAGGCAAGAATCCTGGCTGTGGAAAGATACCTAAAGGATCAACAGCTCCTGGGGATTTGGGGTTGCTCT
GGAAAACTCATTTGCACCACTGCTGTGCCTTGGAATGCTAGTTGGAGTAATAAATCTCTGGAACAGATTT
GGAATCACACGACCTGGATGGAGTGGGACAGAGAAATTAACAATTACACAAGCTTAATACACTCCTTAAT
TGAAGAATCGCAAAACCAGCAAGAAAAGAATGAACAAGAATTATTGGAATTAGATAAATGGGCAAGTTTG
TGGAATTGGTTTAACATAACAAATTGGCTGTGGTATATAAAATTATTCATAATGATAGTAGGAGGCTTGG
TAGGTTTAAGAATAGTTTTTGCTGTACTTTCTATAGTGAATAGAGTTAGGCAGGGATATTCACCATTATC
GTTTCAGACCCACCTCCCAACCCCGAGGGGACCCGACAGGCCCGAAGGAATAGAAGAAGAAGGTGGAGAG
AGAGACAGAGACAGATCCATTCGATTAGTGAACGGATCTCGACGGTATCGGTTAACTTTTAAAAGAAAAG
GGGGGATTGGGGGGTACAGTGCAGGGGAAAGAATAGTAGACATAATAGCAACAGACATACAAACTAAAGA
ATTACAAAAACAAATTACAAAATTCAAAATTTTATCGAATTCTAAAAGGATCTGCGATCGCTCCGGTGCC
CGTCAGTGGGCAGAGCGCACATCGCCCACAGTCCCCGAGAAGTTGGGGGGAGGGGTCGGCAATTGAACGG
GTGCCTAGAGAAGGTGGCGCGGGGTAAACTGGGAAAGTGATGTCGTGTACTGGCTCCGCCTTTTTCCCGA
GGGTGGGGGAGAACCGTATATAAGTGCAGTAGTCGCCGTGAACGTTCTTTTTCGCAACGGGTTTGCCGCC
AGAACACAGCTGAAGCTTCGAGGGGCTCGCATCTCTCCTTCACGCGCCCGCCGCCCTACCTGAGGCCGCC
ATCCACGCCGGTTGAGTCGCGTTCTGCCGCCTCCCGCCTGTGGTGCCTCCTGAACTGCGTCCGCCGTCTA
GGTAAGTTTAAAGCTCAGGTCGAGACCGGGCCTTTGTCCGGCGCTCCCTTGGAGCCTACCTAGACTCAGC
CGGCTCTCCACGCTTTGCCTGACCCTGCTTGCTCAACTCTACGTCTTTGTTTCGTTTTCTGTTCTGCGCC
GTTACAGATCCAAGCTGTGACCGGCGCCTAGGATCCATTACCATGAGCGAGCTGATTAAGGAGAACATGC
ACATGAAGCTGTACATGGAGGGCACCGTGGACAACCATCACTTCAAGTGCACATCCGAGGGCGAAGGCAA
GCCCTACGAGGGCACCCAGACCATGAGAATCAAGGTGGTCGAGGGCGGCCCTCTCCCCTTCGCCTTCGAC
ATCCTGGCTACTAGCTTCCTCTACGGCAGCAAGACCTTCATCAACCACACCCAGGGCATCCCCGACTTCT
TCAAGCAGTCCTTCCCTGAGGGCTTCACATGGGAGAGAGTCACCACATACGAAGACGGGGGCGTGCTGAC
CGCTACCCAGGACACCAGCCTCCAGGACGGCTGCCTCATCTACAACGTCAAGATCAGAGGGGTGAACTTC
ACATCCAACGGCCCTGTGATGCAGAAGAAAACACTCGGCTGGGAGGCCTTCACCGAGACGCTGTACCCCG
CTGACGGCGGCCTGGAAGGCAGAAACGACATGGCCCTGAAGCTCGTGGGCGGGAGCCATCTGATCGCAAA
CATCAAGACCACATATAGATCCAAGAAACCCGCTAAGAACCTCAAGATGCCTGGCGTCTACTATGTGGAC
TACAGACTGGAAAGAATCAAGGAGGCCAACAACGAGACCTACGTCGAGCAGCACGAGGTGGCAGTGGCCA
GATACTGCGACCTCCCTAGCAAACTGGGGCACAAGCTTAATGCGGCCGCTGAGGGCAGAGGAAGTCTTCT
AACATGCGGTGACGTGGAGGAGAATCCCGGCCCTTCCGGAATGAGCCGGCTGGACAAGAGCAAAGTGATC
AACAGCGCCCTGGAACTGCTGAACGGCGTGGGCATCGAGGGCCTGACCACAAGAAAGCTGGCCCAGAAAC
TGGGCGTGGAACAGCCCACCCTGTACTGGCACGTGAAGAACAAGCGGGCCCTGCTGGACGCCCTGCCCAT
CGAGATGCTGGACAGACACCACACCCACAGCTGCCCCCTGGAAGGCGAGAGCTGGCAGGACTTCCTGCGG
AACAACGCCAAGAGCTACAGATGCGCCCTGCTGAGCCACAGGGATGGCGCCAAAGTGCACCTGGGCACCA
GACCCACCGAGAAGCAGTACGAGACACTGGAAAACCAGCTGGCCTTCCTGTGCCAGCAGGGATTCAGCCT
GGAAAACGCCCTGTACGCCCTGAGCGCCGTGGGCCACTTTACACTGGGCTGCGTGCTGGAAGAACAGGAA
CACCAGGTGGCCAAAGAGGAAAGAGAGACACCCACCACCGACTCCATGCCCCCCCTGCTGAAGCAGGCCA
TCGAGCTGTTCGATAGACAGGGCGCCGAGCCCGCCTTTCTGTTCGGACTGGAACTGATCATCTGCGGGCT
GGAAAAGCAGCTGAAGTGCGAGTCTGGCGGCCCTACCGACGCCCTGGACGACTTCGATCTGGACATGCTG
CCTGCCGATGCCCTGGATGATTTTGACCTGGATATGCTGCCCGCTGACGCTCTGGACGATTTCGACCTGG
ACATGCTGCCCGGATAGGTCGACAATCAACCTCTGGATTACAAAATTTGTGAAAGATTGACTGGTATTCT
TAACTATGTTGCTCCTTTTACGCTATGTGGATACGCTGCTTTAATGCCTTTGTATCATGCTATTGCTTCC
CGTATGGCTTTCATTTTCTCCTCCTTGTATAAATCCTGGTTGCTGTCTCTTTATGAGGAGTTGTGGCCCG
TTGTCAGGCAACGTGGCGTGGTGTGCACTGTGTTTGCTGACGCAACCCCCACTGGTTGGGGCATTGCCAC
CACCTGTCAGCTCCTTTCCGGGACTTTCGCTTTCCCCCTCCCTATTGCCACGGCGGAACTCATCGCCGCC
TGCCTTGCCCGCTGCTGGACAGGGGCTCGGCTGTTGGGCACTGACAATTCCGTGGTGTTGTCGGGGAAAT
CATCGTCCTTTCCTTGGCTGCTCGCCTGTGTTGCCACCTGGATTCTGCGCGGGACGTCCTTCTGCTACGT
CCCTTCGGCCCTCAATCCAGCGGACCTTCCTTCCCGCGGCCTGCTGCCGGCTCTGCGGCCTCTTCCGCGT
CTTCGCCTTCGCCCTCAGACGAGTCGGATCTCCCTTTGGGCCGCCTCCCCGCCTGGTACCTTTAAGACCA
ATGACTTACAAGGCAGCTGTAGATCTTAGCCACTTTTTAAAAGAAAAGGGGGGACTGGAAGGGCTAATTC
ACTCCCAACGAAGATAAGATCTGCTTTTTGCTTGTACTGGGTCTCTCTGGTTAGACCAGATCTGAGCCTG
GGAGCTCTCTGGCTAACTAGGGAACCCACTGCTTAAGCCTCAATAAAGCTTGCCTTGAGTGCTTCAAGTA
GTGTGTGCCCGTCTGTTGTGTGACTCTGGTAACTAGAGATCCCTCAGACCCTTTTAGTCAGTGTGGAAAA
TCTCTAGCAGTAGTAGTTCATGTCATCTTATTATTCAGTATTTATAACTTGCAAAGAAATGAATATCAGA
GAGTGAGAGGAACTTGTTTATTGCAGCTTATAATGGTTACAAATAAAGCAATAGCATCACAAATTTCACA
AATAAAGCATTTTTTTCACTGCATTCTAGTTGTGGTTTGTCCAAACTCATCAATGTATCTTATCATGTCT
GGCTCTAGCTATCCCGCCCCTAACTCCGCCCATCCCGCCCCTAACTCCGCCCAGTTCCGCCCATTCTCCG
CCCCATGGCTGACTAATTTTTTTTATTTATGCAGAGGCCGAGGCCGCCTCGGCCTCTGAGCTATTCCAGA
AGTAGTGAGGAGGCTTTTTTGGAGGCCTAGACTTTTGCAGAGACCAAATTCGTAATCATGTCATAGCTGT
TTCCTGTGTGAAATTGTTATCCGCTCACAATTCCACACAACATACGAGCCGGAAGCATAAAGTGTAAAGC
CTGGGGTGCCTAATGAGTGAGCTAACTCACATTAATTGCGTTGCGCTCACTGCCCGCTTTCCAGTCGGGA
AACCTGTCGTGCCAGCTGCATTAATGAATCGGCCAACGCGCGGGGAGAGGCGGTTTGCGTATTGGGCGCT
CTTCCGCTTCCTCGCTCACTGACTCGCTGCGCTCGGTCGTTCGGCTGCGGCGAGCGGTATCAGCTCACTC
AAAGGCGGTAATACGGTTATCCACAGAATCAGGGGATAACGCAGGAAAGAACATGTGAGCAAAAGGCCAG
CAAAAGGCCAGGAACCGTAAAAAGGCCGCGTTGCTGGCGTTTTTCCATAGGCTCCGCCCCCCTGACGAGC
ATCACAAAAATCGACGCTCAAGTCAGAGGTGGCGAAACCCGACAGGACTATAAAGATACCAGGCGTTTCC
CCCTGGAAGCTCCCTCGTGCGCTCTCCTGTTCCGACCCTGCCGCTTACCGGATACCTGTCCGCCTTTCTC
CCTTCGGGAAGCGTGGCGCTTTCTCATAGCTCACGCTGTAGGTATCTCAGTTCGGTGTAGGTCGTTCGCT
CCAAGCTGGGCTGTGTGCACGAACCCCCCGTTCAGCCCGACCGCTGCGCCTTATCCGGTAACTATCGTCT
TGAGTCCAACCCGGTAAGACACGACTTATCGCCACTGGCAGCAGCCACTGGTAACAGGATTAGCAGAGCG
AGGTATGTAGGCGGTGCTACAGAGTTCTTGAAGTGGTGGCCTAACTACGGCTACACTAGAAGAACAGTAT
TTGGTATCTGCGCTCTGCTGAAGCCAGTTACCTTCGGAAAAAGAGTTGGTAGCTCTTGATCCGGCAAACA
AACCACCGCTGGTAGCGGTGGTTTTTTTGTTTGCAAGCAGCAGATTACGCGCAGAAAAAAAGGATCTCAA
GAAGATCCTTTGATCTTTTCTACGGGGTCTGACGCTCAGTGGAACGAAAACTCACGTTAAGGGATTTTGG
TCATGAGATTATCAAAAAGGATCTTCACCTAGATCCTTTTAAATTAAAAATGAAGTTTTAAATCAATCTA
AAGTATATATGAGTAAACTTGGTCTGACAGTTACCAATGCTTAATCAGTGAGGCACCTATCTCAGCGATC
TGTCTATTTCGTTCATCCATAGTTGCCTGACTCCCCGTCGTGTAGATAACTACGATACGGGAGGGCTTAC
CATCTGGCCCCAGTGCTGCAATGATACCGCGAGACCCACGCTCACCGGCTCCAGATTTATCAGCAATAAA
CCAGCCAGCCGGAAGGGCCGAGCGCAGAAGTGGTCCTGCAACTTTATCCGCCTCCATCCAGTCTATTAAT
TGTTGCCGGGAAGCTAGAGTAAGTAGTTCGCCAGTTAATAGTTTGCGCAACGTTGTTGCCATTGCTACAG
GCATCGTGGTGTCACGCTCGTCGTTTGGTATGGCTTCATTCAGCTCCGGTTCCCAACGATCAAGGCGAGT
TACATGATCCCCCATGTTGTGCAAAAAAGCGGTTAGCTCCTTCGGTCCTCCGATCGTTGTCAGAAGTAAG
TTGGCCGCAGTGTTATCACTCATGGTTATGGCAGCACTGCATAATTCTCTTACTGTCATGCCATCCGTAA
GATGCTTTTCTGTGACTGGTGAGTACTCAACCAAGTCATTCTGAGAATAGTGTATGCGGCGACCGAGTTG
CTCTTGCCCGGCGTCAATACGGGATAATACCGCGCCACATAGCAGAACTTTAAAAGTGCTCATCATTGGA
AAACGTTCTTCGGGGCGAAAACTCTCAAGGATCTTACCGCTGTTGAGATCCAGTTCGATGTAACCCACTC
GTGCACCCAACTGATCTTCAGCATCTTTTACTTTCACCAGCGTTTCTGGGTGAGCAAAAACAGGAAGGCA
AAATGCCGCAAAAAAGGGAATAAGGGCGACACGGAAATGTTGAATACTCATACTCTTCCTTTTTCAATAT
TATTGAAGCATTTATCAGGGTTATTGTCTCATGAGCGGATACATATTTGAATGTATTTAGAAAAATAAAC
AAATAGGGGTTCCGCGCACATTTCCCCGAAAAGTGCCACCTGACGTCTAAGAAACCATTATTATCATGAC
ATTAACCTATAAAAATAGGCGTATCACGAGGCCCTTTCGTCTCGCGCGTTTCGGTGATGACGGTGAAAAC
CTCTGACACATGCAGCTCCCGGAGACGGTCACAGCTTGTCTGTAAGCGGATGCCGGGAGCAGACAAGCCC
GTCAGGGCGCGTCAGCGGGTGTTGGCGGGTGTCGGGGCTGGCTTAACTATGCGGCATCAGAGCAGATTGT
ACTGAGAGTGCACCATATGCGGTGTGAAATACCGCACAGATGCGTAAGGAGAAAATACCGCATCAGGCGC
CATTCGCCATTCAGGCTGCGCAACTGTTGGGAAGGGCGATCGGTGCGGGCCTCTTCGCTATTACGCCAGC
TGGCGAAAGGGGGATGTGCTGCAAGGCGATTAAGTTGGGTAACGCCAGGGTTTTCCCAGTCACGACGTTG
TAAAACGACGGCCAGTGCCAAGCTG
Features (pLannotate 1.2.2; 27 found; start..end, strand, type, name):
      6..232     +  promoter       RSV promoter: Rous sarcoma virus enhancer/promoter
    233..413     +  LTR            5' LTR (truncated): truncated 5' long terminal repeat (LTR) from HIV-1
    460..585     +  misc_feature   HIV-1 Ψ: packaging signal of human immunodeficiency virus type 1
    569..907     +  CDS            HIV-1 gag (fragment): gag protein from human immunodeficiency virus 1; gag
   1078..1311    +  misc_feature   RRE: The Rev response element (RRE) of HIV-1 allows for Rev-dependent mRNA export from the nucleus to the cytoplasm.
   1688..1788    +  CDS            Rev (fragment): human immunodeficiency virus 1 (HIV-1) Rev protein; rev; enhances nuclear export of unspliced and incompletely spliced viral mRNAs
   1807..1923    +  misc_feature   cPPT/CTS: central polypurine tract and central termination sequence of HIV-1
   1968..2179    +  promoter       EF-1α core promoter: core promoter for human elongation factor EF-1α
   2192..2460    +  LTR            5' LTR (truncated): truncated 5' long terminal repeat (LTR) from human T-cell leukemia virus (HTLV) type 1
   2493..3191    +  CDS            TagBFP: TagBFP is a basic (constitutively fluorescent) blue fluorescent protein published in 2008, derived from Entacmaea quadricolor. It is reported to be a very rapidly-maturing monomer with very low acid sensitivity.
   3261..3878    +  CDS            tetR: TETR2_ECOLX - Experimental evidence at protein level: Swiss-Prot protein existence level 1. TetR is the repressor of the tetracycline resistance element; its N-terminal region forms a helix-turn-helix structure and binds DNA. Binding of tetracycline to TetR reduces the repressor affinity for the tetracycline resistance gene (tetA) promoter operator sites. From Escherichia coli.
   3969..3985    +  CDS            VP64 (fragment): tetrameric repeat of the minimal activation domain of herpes simplex virus VP16 (Beerli et al., 1998)
   4014..4602    +  misc_feature   WPRE: woodchuck hepatitis virus posttranscriptional regulatory element
   4597..4704    +  CDS            nef (fragment): NEF_SIVS4 - Experimental evidence at protein level: Swiss-Prot protein existence level 1. Interferes with TCR signaling from the cell membrane. Interacts with CD247/TCRZ (TCR zeta chain) and exert potent down- regulation of cell surface TCR/CD3 complexes. From Simian immunodeficiency virus (isolate F236/smH4) (SIV-sm) (Simian immunodeficiency virus sooty mangabey monkey).
   4729..4909    +  LTR            5' LTR (truncated): truncated 5' long terminal repeat (LTR) from HIV-1
   4981..5102    +  polyA_signal   SV40 poly(A) signal: SV40 polyadenylation signal
   5142..5277    +  rep_origin     SV40 ori: SV40 origin of replication
   5334..5350    -  protein_bind   lac operator: The lac repressor binds to the lac operator to inhibit transcription in E. coli. This inhibition can be relieved by adding lactose or isopropyl-β-D-thiogalactopyranoside (IPTG). lac repressor encoded by lacI
   5358..5388    -  promoter       lac promoter: promoter for the E. coli lac operon
   5403..5424    -  protein_bind   CAP binding site: CAP binding activates transcription in the presence of cAMP. E. coli catabolite activator protein
   5437..5529    -  CDS            lacI (fragment): lac repressor; lacI; The lac repressor binds to the lac operator to inhibit transcription in E. coli. This inhibition can be relieved by adding lactose or isopropyl-β-D-thiogalactopyranoside (IPTG).
   5712..6300    -  rep_origin     ori: high-copy-number ColE1/pMB1/pBR322/pUC origin of replication
   6471..7331    -  CDS            AmpR: β-lactamase; bla; confers resistance to ampicillin, carbenicillin, and related antibiotics
   7332..7436    -  promoter       AmpR promoter: bla
   7531..7566    +  CDS            rop (fragment): Rop protein, which maintains plasmids at low copy number; rop
   7668..7767    +  misc_feature   bom (fragment): basis of mobility region from pBR322
   7773..7927    -  CDS            lacZα (fragment): LacZα fragment of β-galactosidase; lacZ fragment
