[The description below was written by a language model from this plasmid's Addgene catalogue record and pLannotate feature annotations shown in this document.]
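Description:
pCDH-EF1a-mTagBFP-T2A-TetOn3G is a third-generation-style HIV-1 lentiviral transfer vector built on the pCDH backbone, designed to deliver constitutive expression of the Tet-On 3G reverse tetracycline transactivator to mammalian cells. In bacteria it is maintained through a high-copy ColE1/pUC-type origin and selected with ampicillin via the β-lactamase gene. The viral framework comprises an RSV promoter fused to a truncated 5' LTR, which drives genomic RNA production in packaging cells, followed by the Ψ packaging signal with a gag fragment, the Rev response element for nuclear export of unspliced RNA, and the cPPT/CTS. Downstream of the cargo sit a WPRE that enhances transcript stability and expression, a truncated 3' LTR, and an SV40 polyadenylation signal and origin.

The expression cassette uses the EF-1α core promoter joined to an HTLV-1 LTR-derived segment, a common composite arrangement that boosts expression. It drives a single open reading frame encoding the blue fluorescent protein mTagBFP, a T2A self-cleaving peptide (indicated by the construct name, though not annotated), and Tet-On 3G, which the feature table detects as a TetR-derived DNA-binding domain followed by a VP16-type minimal activation motif. Ribosomal skipping at T2A yields separate reporter and transactivator proteins, so blue fluorescence identifies and allows sorting of transduced cells. The stated purpose mentions hygromycin selection, but the catalogue lists mTagBFP as the selectable marker and no hygromycin resistance gene appears in the annotated sequence.

The vector carries no tetracycline-responsive promoter. A TRE3GS element must be supplied separately, for example by knock-in at an endogenous locus in the DExCon approach, enabling doxycycline-controlled expression of endogenous genes.
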