Addgene plasmid #179888: pCDH-EF1a-mTagBFP-T2A-TetOn3G
Purpose: Expresses TetOn3G transcription factor selectable by hygromycin resistance (Lentiviral vector)
Depositing lab: Patrick Caswell. Depositing organization: University of Manchester. Publication: On demand expression control of endogenous genes with DExCon, DExogron and LUXon reveals differential dynamics of Rab11 family members. Gemperle J, Harrison TS, Flett C, Adamson AD, Caswell PT. Elife. 2022 Jun 16;11. pii: 76651. doi: 10.7554/eLife.76651. PubMed 35708998.
Backbone
  Vector backbone: pCDH
  Backbone manufacturer: Systembio
  Backbone size w/o insert (bp): 6370
  Total vector size (bp): 7911
  Vector type: Mammalian Expression, Bacterial Expression, Lentiviral
  Selectable markers: mTagBFP
Growth in bacteria
  Bacterial resistance: Ampicillin, 100 μg/mL
  Growth temperature: 37°C
  Growth strain: NEB Stable
  Copy number: High Copy
Gene/Insert
  Gene/Insert name: TetOn3G
  Promoter: EF1a
  Tag / fusion protein: mTagBFP (N terminal on insert)
  Cloning method: Gibson Cloning
  Sequencing primers: 5′ CTCCACGCTTTGCCTGACCCTGCTT
Terms and licenses: Academic/Nonprofit Terms; Industry Terms: Not Available to Industry
Depositor comments: Lentiviral vector encoding Tet-On 3G constitutively expressed by EF1a promoter. Inducible promoter TRE3GS has to be delivered separately (e.g. DExCon knock in = Doxycycline-mediated endogenous gene Expression Control) https://figshare.com/projects/DExCon_DExogron_LUXon_on-demand_expression_control_of_endogenous_genes_reveals_differential_dynamics_of_Rab11_family_members/118281. Please visit https://www.biorxiv.org/content/10.1101/2021.12.03.471086v1.full for bioRxiv preprint.
How to cite: pCDH-EF1a-mTagBFP-T2A-TetOn3G was a gift from Patrick Caswell (Addgene plasmid # 179888 ; http://n2t.net/addgene:179888 ; RRID:Addgene_179888)
